Addgene plasmid #48314: pET His6 Thioredoxin TEV expression vector with BioBrick polypromoter restriction sites (14-T)
Purpose: (Empty Backbone)
Depositing lab: Scott Gradia. Depositing organization: University of California, Berkeley.
Backbone
  Vector backbone: pET
  Backbone size (bp): 3395
  Vector type: Bacterial Expression
  Tag / fusion protein: His6 (N terminal on backbone); Thioredoxin (N terminal on backbone)
Growth in bacteria
  Bacterial resistance: Ampicillin, 100 μg/mL
  Growth temperature: 37°C
  Growth strain: XL1 Blue
  Copy number: Low Copy
Gene/Insert
  Gene/Insert name: None
Terms and licenses: Academic/Nonprofit Terms; Industry Terms: Not Available to Industry
Depositor comments: This plasmid is an empty vector to be used with a LIC cloning protocol.It has a TEV cleavable His6-Thioredoxin tag on the N-terminus and Amp resistance. To clone into this vector, add LIC fusion tags to the 5' end of your PCR primers. Forward - 5'TACTTCCAATCCAATGCA3' Reverse - 5'TTATCCACTTCCAATGTTATTA3' Linearize the plasmid with SspI and gel purify. When digesting the DNA with T4 polymerase for LIC, use dCTP for insert and dGTP for vector. The Series-14 plasmids were designed to overcome the unpredictable expression patterns of genes from a polycistronic message. As mentioned in the Series-2 and Series-9 polycistronic sections, often genes that express well from a single gene mRNA do not express at the same level when placed in a polycistronic message next to other genes. This effect is likely due to mRNA structure interfering with access to the ribosome binding site. When we first made our polypromoter plasmids we found that we could clone multiple genes together in the Xl1-Blue cells so that each possess a T7 promoter, followed by a Lac operator, followed by a ribosome binding site, followed by your open reading frame (T7-LacO-RBS-yORF). However, these multi-gene polypromoter plasmids were unable to be transformed into an expression strain such as BL-21 or Rosetta2. We then figured out that we needed a RecAexpression strain (like Rosetta-Blues) to successfully propagate our polypromoter plasmids. Although Rosetta-Blue cells propagated our plasmids, expression was not so great and we didn't want to rely on a specialized strain to perform our expression. Finally, we figured out that it was the LacO that follows the T7 promoter that was causing plasmid instability in our polypromoter system. Removal of the LacO allowed us to express our polypromoter plasmids in Rosetta2 cells and we have had much success with these plasmids since. Much like our Series- 2 plasmids, the Series-14 plasmids are going to give a substantial amount of leaky expression. However, even with this shortcoming, we have found Series-14 to be a valuable resource for expressing multi-protein complexes. Cloning into the Series-14 plasmids and subsequent biobrick subcloning is performed exactly as described for the Series-9 plasmids. More information on this vector can be found through http://qb3.berkeley.edu/qb3/macrolab/
How to cite: pET His6 Thioredoxin TEV expression vector with BioBrick polypromoter restriction sites (14-T) was a gift from Scott Gradia (Addgene plasmid # 48314 ; http://n2t.net/addgene:48314 ; RRID:Addgene_48314)
