[The description below was written by a language model from this plasmid's Addgene catalogue record and pLannotate feature annotations shown in this document.]
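Description:
pET His6 Thioredoxin TEV expression vector with BioBrick polypromoter restriction sites (14-T) is a compact, 3,395 bp empty pET-type backbone for bacterial protein expression, built for ligation-independent cloning (LIC). It replicates in E. coli from a ColE1/pBR322-family origin. The retained rop gene and bom region are consistent with its catalogued low copy number. Selection is by ampicillin, through a TEM-type beta-lactamase gene (bla) followed by an fd terminator. No lacI gene or lac operator is annotated.

The expression cassette is insulated upstream by the rrnB T1 and T2 terminators. It consists of a T7 promoter, the phage T7 gene 10 ribosome binding site, an N-terminal 6xHis tag, E. coli thioredoxin (TrxA), a TEV protease site and a T7 terminator. An open reading frame inserted by LIC into the linearised vector, downstream of the TEV site, is produced as a His6-thioredoxin fusion. The His tag allows affinity purification, thioredoxin is commonly used to aid solubility, and TEV cleavage removes both. The short "SET1" and "mbeC" fragments in the feature table are probably incidental matches from automated annotation rather than functional elements.

According to the depositor, the Series-14 vectors were designed for co-expressing multi-protein complexes. BioBrick-style restriction sites allow several cassettes to be subcloned into one plasmid, so that each gene has its own T7 promoter and RBS. This avoids the unpredictable expression seen with polycistronic messages. The lac operator normally placed after the T7 promoter was deliberately removed, because repeated copies made multi-gene plasmids unstable in standard expression strains. Without it the plasmids can be used in ordinary T7 expression hosts, but with substantial leaky expression.
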