Features (pLannotate 1.2.2; 16 found; start..end, strand, type, name):
     48..94      +  terminator     rrnB T1 terminator: transcription terminator T1 from the E. coli rrnB gene
    154..181     +  terminator     rrnB T2 terminator: transcription terminator T2 from the E. coli rrnB gene
    207..225     +  promoter       T7 promoter: promoter for bacteriophage T7 RNA polymerase
    242..264     +  RBS            RBS: efficient ribosome binding site from bacteriophage T7 gene 10 (Olins and Rangwala, 1989)
    283..300     +  CDS            6xHis: 6xHis affinity tag
    301..624     +  CDS            TrxA: E. coli thioredoxin; trxA
    634..650     +  CDS            TEV site (fragment): tobacco etch virus (TEV) protease recognition and cleavage site
    674..692     +  CDS            SET1 (fragment): solubility-enhancement tag derived from T7 phage gene 10B
    696..742     +  terminator     T7 terminator: transcription terminator for bacteriophage T7 RNA polymerase
    956..1030    +  promoter       AmpR promoter (fragment): bla
   1045..1902    +  CDS            bla: BLAT_ECOLX - Experimental evidence at protein level: Swiss-Prot protein existence level 1. TEM-type are the most prevalent beta-lactamases in enterobacteria; they hydrolyze the beta-lactam bond in susceptible beta-lactam antibiotics, thus conferring resistance to penicillins and cephalosporins. TEM-3 and TEM-4 are capable of hydrolyzing cefotaxime and ceftazidime. TEM-5 is capable of hydrolyzing ceftazidime. TEM-6 is capable of hydrolyzing ceftazidime and aztreonam. TEM-8/CAZ-2, TEM- 16/CAZ-7 and TEM-24/CAZ-6 are markedly active against ceftazidime. IRT- 4 shows resistance to beta-lactamase in
   1909..1948    +  terminator     fd terminator: central terminator from bacteriophage fd (Otsuka and Kunisawa, 1982)
   1979..2567    +  rep_origin     ori: high-copy-number ColE1/pMB1/pBR322/pUC origin of replication
   2753..2892    -  misc_feature   bom: basis of mobility region from pBR322
   2994..3185    -  CDS            rop: Rop protein, which maintains plasmids at low copy number; rop
   3225..3335    +  CDS            mbeC (fragment): MBEC_ECOLX - Experimental evidence at protein level: Swiss-Prot protein existence level 1. Required for efficient mobilization of ColE1 plasmid and is thus essential to promote the specific transfer of the plasmid during conjugation. Probably functions by inducing DNA bending, helping the MbeA relaxase to melt the DNA around the nic site and cleave the phosphodiester bond. Binds specifically double-stranded DNA (dsDNA) containing the ColE1 oriT but does not recognize the inverted repeat (IR). From Escherichia coli.
>Addgene plasmid #48314 | pET His6 Thioredoxin TEV expression vector with BioBrick polypromoter restriction sites (14-T) | depositor full sequence | sequence record 69796 | Full Sequence
GGCACCATGCATCGATCCCGCGAAATGCGGCCGCTTAATTAAGGCATCAAATAAAACGAAAGGCTCAGTC
GAAAGACTGGGCCTTTCGTTTTATCTGTTGTTTGTCGGTGAGTCCTTCCAGTCTGGGCGAAAGCGCGGTC
GATCAAATTAAGCAGAAGGCCATCCTGACGGATGGCCTTTTTGCGTTTCTATCGATCCCGCGAAATTAAT
ACGACTCACTATAGGCCCCTCTAGAAATAATTTTGTTTAACTTTAAGAAGGAGATATACCATGGGTTCTT
CTCACCATCACCATCACCATAGCGATAAAATTATTCACCTGACTGACGACAGTTTTGACACGGATGTACT
CAAAGCGGACGGGGCGATCCTCGTCGATTTCTGGGCAGAGTGGTGCGGTCCGTGCAAAATGATCGCCCCG
ATTCTGGATGAAATCGCTGACGAATATCAGGGCAAACTGACCGTTGCAAAACTGAACATCGATCAAAACC
CTGGCACTGCGCCGAAATATGGCATCCGTGGTATCCCGACTCTGCTGCTGTTCAAAAACGGTGAAGTGGC
GGCAACCAAAGTGGGTGCACTGTCTAAAGGTCAGTTGAAAGAGTTCCTCGACGCTAACCTGGCCGGGATC
GAGGAAAACCTGTACTTCCAATCCAATATTGGAAGTGGATAACTGGCTGCTGCCACCGCTGAGCATAGCA
TAACCCCTTGGGGCCTCTAAACGGGTCTTGAGGGGTTTTTTGCTGAAAGGAGGAACTATATCAAGTCCCG
AAGTAGCTGTCAGACTGCTGGCGACCGCCGCAACTAGTGGCGTCATGCGTGCCGTATGGTCTTTCGCCTG
TAGACGCCCTACAAGCCGTACTAAAGTGGAAAGACCCGCAAAAGGTATCGCGATCGCCCTGCAGGGAACT
ATATCCGACTAGTAGCCCGCCTAATGAGCGGGCTTTTTTTTAATTCCCCTATTTGTTTATTTTTCTAAAT
ACATTCAAATATGTATCCGCTCATGAGACAATAACCCTGATAAATGCTTCGAAAAAGGAAGAGTATGAGT
ATTCAACATTTCCGTGTCGCCCTTATTCCCTTTTTTGCGGCATTTTGCCTTCCTGTTTTTGCTCACCCAG
AAACGCTCGTGAAAGTAAAAGACGCAGAGGACCAATTGGGGGCACGAGTGGGATACATAGAACTGGACTT
GAATAGCGGTAAAATCCTTGAGAGTTTTCGCCCTGAAGAGCGTTTTCCAATGATGAGCACTTTCAAAGTT
CTGCTATGTGGAGCAGTATTATCCCGTGTAGATGCGGGGCAAGAGCAACTCGGACGACGAATACACTATT
CGCAGAATGACTTGGTTGAATACTCCCCAGTGACAGAAAAGCACCTTACGGACGGAATGACGGTAAGAGA
ATTATGTAGTGCCGCCATAACGATGAGTGATAACACTGCGGCGAACTTACTTCTGACAACCATCGGTGGA
CCGAAGGAATTAACCGCTTTTTTGCACAATATGGGAGACCATGTAACTCGCCTTGACCGTTGGGAACCAG
AACTGAATGAAGCCATACCAAACGACGAGCGAGACACCACAATGCCTGCGGCAATGGCAACAACATTACG
CAAACTATTAACTGGCGAACTACTTACTCTGGCTTCACGGCAACAATTAATAGACTGGCTTGAAGCGGAT
AAAGTTGCAGGACCACTACTGCGTTCGGCACTTCCTGCTGGCTGGTTTATTGCTGATAAATCTGGGGCAG
GAGAGCGTGGTTCACGGGGTATCATTGCCGCACTTGGACCAGATGGTAAGCCTTCCCGTATCGTAGTTAT
CTACACGACGGGTAGTCAGGCAACTATGGACGAACGAAATAGACAGATTGCTGAAATAGGGGCTTCACTG
ATTAAGCATTGGTAAACCGATACAATTAAAGGCTCCTTTTGGAGCCTTTTTTTTTGGACGGACCGGTAGA
AAAGATCAAAGGATCTTCTTGAGATCCTTTTTTTCTGCGCGTAATCTGCTGCTTGCAAACAAAAAAACCA
CCGCTACCAGCGGTGGTTTGTTTGCCGGATCAAGAGCTACCAACTCTTTTTCCGAAGGTAACTGGCTTCA
GCAGAGCGCAGATACCAAATACTGTCCTTCTAGTGTAGCCGTAGTTAGGCCACCACTTCAAGAACTCTGT
AGCACCGCCTACATACCTCGCTCTGCTAATCCTGTTACCAGTGGCTGCTGCCAGTGGCGATAAGTCGTGT
CTTACCGGGTTGGACTCAAGACGATAGTTACCGGATAAGGCGCAGCGGTCGGGCTGAACGGGGGGTTCGT
GCACACAGCCCAGCTTGGAGCGAACGACCTACACCGAACTGAGATACCTACAGCGTGAGCTATGAGAAAG
CGCCACGCTTCCCGAAGGGAGAAAGGCGGACAGGTATCCGGTAAGCGGCAGGGTCGGAACAGGAGAGCGC
ACGAGGGAGCTTCCAGGGGGAAACGCCTGGTATCTTTATAGTCCTGTCGGGTTTCGCCACCTCTGACTTG
AGCGTCGATTTTTGTGATGCTCGTCAGGGGGGCGGAGCCTATGGAAAAACGCCAGCAACGCGGCCTTTTT
ACGGTTCCTGGCCTTTTGCTGGCCTTTTGCTCACATGTTCTTTCCTGCGTTATCCCCTGATTCTGTGGAT
AACCGTATTACCGCCTTTGAGTGAGCTGATACCGCTCGCCGCAGCCGAACGACCGAGCGCAGCGAGTCAG
TGAGCGAGGAAGCGGAAGAGCGCCTGATGCGGTATTTTCTCCTTACGCATCTGTGCGGTATTTCACACCG
CAATGGTGCACTCTCAGTACAATCTGCTCTGATGCCGCATAGTTAAGCCAGTATACACTCCGCTATCGCT
ACGTGACTGGGTCATGGCTGCGCCCCGACACCCGCCAACACCCGCTGACGCGCCCTGACGGGCTTGTCTG
CTCCCGGCATCCGCTTACAGACAAGCTGTGACCGTCTCCGGGAGCTGCATGTGTCAGAGGTTTTCACCGT
CATCACCGAAACGCGCGAGGCAGCTGCGGTAAAGCTCATCAGCGTGGTCGTGAAGCGATTCACAGATGTC
TGCCTGTTCATCCGCGTCCAGCTCGTTGAGTTTCTCCAGAAGCGTTAATGTCTGGCTTCTGATAAAGCGG
GCCATGTTAAGGGCGGTTTTTTCCTGTTTGGTCACTGATGCCTCCGTGTAAGGGGGATTTCTGTTCATGG
GGTAATGATACCGATGAAACGAGAGAGGATGCTCACGATACGGGTTACTGATGATGAACATGCCCGGTTA
CTGGAACGTTGTGAGGGTAAACAACTGGCGGTATGGATGCGGCGGGACCAGAGAAAAATCACTCAGGGTC
AATGCCAGCGCTTCGTTAATACAGATGTAGGTGTT
