>Addgene plasmid #48314 | pET His6 Thioredoxin TEV expression vector with BioBrick polypromoter restriction sites (14-T) | addgene partial sequence | sequence record 71661 | rrnB-T1-term-F 5'-ACGAAAGGCTCAGTCGAAAG-3'
TCTGTTGTTTGTCGGTGAGTCCTTCCAGTCTGGGCGAAAGCGCGGTCGATCAAATTAAGCAGAAGGCCAT
CCTGACGGATGGCCTTTTTGCGTTTCTATCGATCCCGCGAAATTAATACGACTCACTATAGGCCCCTCTA
GAAATAATTTTGTTTAACTTTAAGAAGGAGATATACCATGGGTTCTTCTCACCATCACCATCACCATAGC
GATAAAATTATTCACCTGACTGACGACAGTTTTGACACGGATGTACTCAAAGCGGACGGGGCGATCCTCG
TCGATTTCTGGGCAGAGTGGTGCGGTCCGTGCAAAATGATCGCCCCGATTCTGGATGAAATCGCTGACGA
ATATCAGGGCAAACTGACCGTTGCAAAACTGAACATCGATCAAAACCCTGGCACTGCGCCGAAATATGGC
ATCCGTGGTATCCCGACTCTGCTGCTGTTCAAAAACGGTGAAGTGGCGGCAACCAAAGTGGGTGCACTGT
CTAAAGGTCAGTTGAAAGAGTTCCTCGACGCTAACCTGGCCGGGATCGAGGAAAACCTGTACTTCCAATC
CAATATTGGAAGTGGATAACTGGCTGCTGCCACCGCTGAGCATAGCATAACCCCTTGGGGCCTCTAAACG
GGTCTTGAGGGGTTTTTTGCTGAAAGGAGGAACTATATCAAGTCCCGAAGTAGCTGTCAGACTGCTGGCG
ACCGCCGCAACTAGTGGCGTCATGCGTGCCGTATGGTCTTTCGCCTGTAGACGCCCTACAAGCCGTACTA
AAGTGGAAAGACCCGCAAAAGGTATCGCGATCGCCCTGCAGGGAACTATATCCGACTAGTAGCCCGCCTA
ATGAGCGGGCTTTTTTTTAATTCCCCTATTTGTTTATTTTTCTAAATACATTCAAATATGTATCCGCTCA
TGAGACAATAACCCTGATAAATGCTTCGAAAAAGGAAGAGTATGAGTATTCAACATTTCCGTGTCGCCCT
TATTCCCTTTTTTGCGGCATTTTGCCTTCCTGTTTTTGCTCACCCAGAAACGCTCGTGAAAGTAAAAGAC
GC
